Addgene plasmid #86987: pU6-(BbsI)sgRNA_CAG-Cas9-bpA_EF1-TagRFP
Purpose: For cloning and expression of sgRNA together with expression of Cas9 and TagRFP
Depositing lab: Ralf Kuehn. Depositing organization: Max-Delbrueck-Centrum fuer Molekulare Medizin (MDC). Publication: Efficient Gene Editing of Human Induced Pluripotent Stem Cells Using CRISPR/Cas9. Yumlu S, Bashir S, Stumm J, Kuhn R. Methods Mol Biol. 2019;1961:137-151. doi: 10.1007/978-1-4939-9170-9_10. PubMed 30912045.
Backbone
  Vector backbone: Bluescript
  Backbone size w/o insert (bp): 2770
  Total vector size (bp): 11709
  Vector type: Mammalian Expression
Growth in bacteria
  Bacterial resistance: Ampicillin, 100 μg/mL
  Growth temperature: 37°C
  Growth strain: DH5alpha
  Copy number: High Copy
Gene/Insert
  Gene/Insert name: Cas9
  Species: Streptococcus pyogenes
  Insert size (bp): 4206
  Promoter: CAG
  Cloning method: Restriction Enzyme; 5′ cloning site PacI (not destroyed); 3′ cloning site MluI (not destroyed)
  Sequencing primers: 5′ M13 reverse; 3′ M13 forward
Terms and licenses: Academic/Nonprofit Terms; Industry Terms: Not Available to Industry
How to cite: pU6-(BbsI)sgRNA_CAG-Cas9-bpA_EF1-TagRFP was a gift from Ralf Kuehn (Addgene plasmid # 86987 ; http://n2t.net/addgene:86987 ; RRID:Addgene_86987)
