[The description below was written by a language model from this plasmid's Addgene catalogue record and pLannotate feature annotations shown in this document.]
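Description:
pU6-(BbsI)sgRNA_CAG-Cas9-bpA_EF1-TagRFP is an all-in-one CRISPR/Cas9 mammalian expression plasmid of about 11.7 kb built on a Bluescript backbone. It is maintained in E. coli as a high-copy plasmid through a ColE1/pUC-type origin and selected with ampicillin via the β-lactamase gene. The backbone also retains an f1 phage origin and remnants of the lac promoter/operator, lacZα and multiple cloning site. These remnants are vestiges of the parent cloning vector and are not functional parts of the payload.

The payload consists of three independent expression units arranged in the same orientation. First, a human U6 RNA polymerase III promoter sits upstream of the Streptococcus pyogenes guide RNA scaffold. As the name indicates, BbsI sites between them allow a target-specific spacer to be cloned in to create a complete sgRNA. Second, a CAG promoter (CMV enhancer, chicken β-actin promoter and chimeric intron) drives strong expression of S. pyogenes Cas9, terminated by a bovine growth hormone polyadenylation signal. The feature table annotates the Cas9 coding region as overlapping N- and C-terminal portions, which together appear to represent one continuous open reading frame rather than a split enzyme. A short T7 promoter lies just upstream of it. No nuclear localisation signals or epitope tags are annotated. Third, the human EF-1α core promoter with its intron A drives mammalian codon-optimised TagRFP, a monomeric red fluorescent protein, followed by a second bGH poly(A) signal.

Delivering nuclease, guide and reporter on one plasmid lets transfected cells be identified or enriched by red fluorescence. The associated publication concerns gene editing in human induced pluripotent stem cells.
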