Features (pLannotate 1.2.2; 27 found; start..end, strand, type, name):
     36..55      +  misc_feature   MCS (fragment): pBluescript multiple cloning site
     88..328     +  promoter       U6 promoter: RNA polymerase III promoter for human U6 snRNA
    355..430     +  misc_RNA       gRNA scaffold: guide RNA scaffold for the Streptococcus pyogenes CRISPR/Cas9 system
    492..871     +  enhancer       CMV enhancer: human cytomegalovirus immediate early enhancer
    873..1150    +  promoter       chicken β-actin promoter: No description available
   1151..2162    +  intron         chimeric intron: chimera between introns from chicken β-actin and rabbit β-globin
   2175..2193    +  promoter       T7 promoter: promoter for bacteriophage T7 RNA polymerase
   2204..3922    +  CDS            Cas9(N): N-terminal portion of Streptococcus pyogenes Cas9 (Zetsche et al., 2015)
   3809..6307    +  CDS            Cas9(C): C-terminal portion of Streptococcus pyogenes Cas9 (Zetsche et al., 2015)
   6427..6445    -  misc_feature   MCS (fragment): pBluescript multiple cloning site
   6463..6574    +  polyA_signal   bGH poly(A) signal: bovine growth hormone polyadenylation signal
   6691..6712    +  promoter       SV40 promoter (fragment): SV40 enhancer and early promoter
   6753..6964    +  promoter       EF-1α core promoter: core promoter for human elongation factor EF-1α
   6965..7903    +  intron         EF-1α intron A: intron upstream of the start codon of human EF-1α
   7919..8632    +  CDS            TagRFP: monomeric derivative of red fluorescent protein from Entacmaea quadricolor (Merzlyak et al., 2007) mammalian codon-optimized
   8658..8676    -  misc_feature   MCS (fragment): pBluescript multiple cloning site
   8694..8918    +  polyA_signal   bGH poly(A) signal: bovine growth hormone polyadenylation signal
   8922..8943    +  promoter       SV40 promoter (fragment): SV40 enhancer and early promoter
   8955..9109    +  CDS            lacZα (fragment): LacZα fragment of β-galactosidase; lacZ fragment
   9140..9568    -  rep_origin     f1 ori (sequence partly withheld): f1 bacteriophage origin of replication; arrow indicates direction of (+) strand synthesis
   9595..9699    +  promoter       AmpR promoter: bla
   9700..10560   +  CDS            AmpR: β-lactamase; bla; confers resistance to ampicillin, carbenicillin, and related antibiotics
  10731..11319   +  rep_origin     ori: high-copy-number ColE1/pMB1/pBR322/pUC origin of replication
  11502..11594   +  CDS            lacI (fragment): lac repressor; lacI; The lac repressor binds to the lac operator to inhibit transcription in E. coli. This inhibition can be relieved by adding lactose or isopropyl-β-D-thiogalactopyranoside (IPTG).
  11607..11628   +  protein_bind   CAP binding site: CAP binding activates transcription in the presence of cAMP. E. coli catabolite activator protein
  11643..11673   +  promoter       lac promoter: promoter for the E. coli lac operon
  11677..11699   +  protein_bind   lac operator (fragment): The lac repressor binds to the lac operator to inhibit transcription in E. coli. This inhibition can be relieved by adding lactose or isopropyl-β-D-thiogalactopyranoside (IPTG). lac repressor encoded by lacI
>Addgene plasmid #86987 | pU6-(BbsI)sgRNA_CAG-Cas9-bpA_EF1-TagRFP | depositor full sequence | sequence record 175044 | pU6-(BbsI)sgRNA_CAG-Cas9-bpA_EF1-TagRFP sequence 11707 bps
GAAACAGCTATGACCATGAGGATAGGGCGAATTGGGGCCGCTCTAGAACTAGTGGCCCCGCGGGCCTTGG
CGCGCCCCCCCTTCACCGAGGGCCTATTTCCCATGATTCCTTCATATTTGCATATACGATACAAGGCTGT
TAGAGAGATAATTGGAATTAATTTGACTGTAAACACAAAGATATTAGTACAAAATACGTGACGTAGAAAG
TAATAATTTCTTGGGTAGTTTGCAGTTTTAAAATTATGTTTTAAAATGGACTATCATATGCTTACCGTAA
CTTGAAAGTATTTCGATTTCTTGGCTTTATATATCTTGTGGAAAGGACGAAACACCGGGTCTTCGAGAAG
ACCTGTTTTAGAGCTAGAAATAGCAAGTTAAAATAAGGCTAGTCCGTTATCAACTTGAAAAAGTGGCACC
GAGTCGGTGCTTTTTTTGATCCAAGGGTGGGCGCGCCAAGGCCCGCGGGGCCACTAGTTCTAGCCGGATT
CGACATTGATTATTGACTAGTTATTAATAGTAATCAATTACGGGGTCATTAGTTCATAGCCCATATATGG
AGTTCCGCGTTACATAACTTACGGTAAATGGCCCGCCTGGCTGACCGCCCAACGACCCCCGCCCATTGAC
GTCAATAATGACGTATGTTCCCATAGTAACGCCAATAGGGACTTTCCATTGACGTCAATGGGTGGAGTAT
TTACGGTAAACTGCCCACTTGGCAGTACATCAAGTGTATCATATGCCAAGTACGCCCCCTATTGACGTCA
ATGACGGTAAATGGCCCGCCTGGCATTATGCCCAGTACATGACCTTATGGGACTTTCCTACTTGGCAGTA
CATCTACGTATTAGTCATCGCTATTACCATGGTCGAGGTGAGCCCCACGTTCTGCTTCACTCTCCCCATC
TCCCCCCCCTCCCCACCCCCAATTTTGTATTTATTTATTTTTTAATTATTTTGTGCAGCGATGGGGGCGG
GGGGGGGGGGGGGGCGCGCGCCAGGCGGGGCGGGGCGGGGCGAGGGGCGGGGCGGGGCGAGGCGGAGAGG
TGCGGCGGCAGCCAATCAGAGCGGCGCGCTCCGAAAGTTTCCTTTTATGGCGAGGCGGCGGCGGCGGCGG
CCCTATAAAAAGCGAAGCGCGCGGCGGGCGGGAGTCGCTGCGTCGCGCCTTCGCCCCGTGCCCCGCTCCG
CCGCCGCCTCGCGCCGCCCGCCCCGGCTCTGACTGACCGCGTTACTCCCACAGGTGAGCGGGCGGGACGG
CCCTTCTCCTCCGGGCTGTAATTAGCGCTTGGTTTAATGACGGCTCGTTTCTTTTCTGTGGCTGCGTGAA
AGCCTTAAAGGGCTCCGGGAGGGCCCTTTGTGCGGGGGGGAGCGGCTCGGGGGGTGCGTGCGTGTGTGTG
TGCGTGGGGAGCGCCGCGTGCGGCCCGCGCTGCCCGGCGGCTGTGAGCGCTGCGGGCGCGGCGCGGGGCT
TTGTGCGCTCCGCGTGTGCGCGAGGGGAGCGCGGCCGGGGGCGGTGCCCCGCGGTGCGGGGGGGCTGCGA
GGGGAACAAAGGCTGCGTGCGGGGTGTGTGCGTGGGGGGGTGAGCAGGGGGTGTGGGCGCGGCGGTCGGG
CTGTAACCCCCCCCTGCACCCCCCTCCCCGAGTTGCTGAGCACGGCCCGGCTTCGGGTGCGGGGCTCCGT
GCGGGGCGTGGCGCGGGGCTCGCCGTGCCGGGCGGGGGGTGGCGGCAGGTGGGGGTGCCGGGCGGGGCGG
GGCCGCCTCGGGCCGGGGAGGGCTCGGGGGAGGGGCGCGGCGGCCCCGGAGCGCCGGCGGCTGTCGAGGC
GCGGCGAGCCGCAGCCATTGCCTTTTATGGTAATCGTGCGAGAGGGCGCAGGGACTTCCTTTGTCCCAAA
TCTGGCGGAGCCGAAATCTGGGAGGCGCCGCCGCACCCCCTCTAGCGGGCGCGGGCGAAGCGGTGCGGCG
CCGGCAGGAAGGAAATGGGCGGGGAGGGCCTTCGTGCGTCGCCGCGCCGCCGTCCCCTTCTCCATCTCCA
GCCTCGGGGCTGCCGCAGGGGGACGGCTGCCTTCGGGGGGGACGGGGCAGGGCGGGGTTCGGCTTCTGGC
GTGTGACCGGCGGCTCTAGAGCCTCTGCTAACCATGTTCATGCCTTCTTCTTTTTCCTACAGATCCTTAA
TTAATAATACGACTCACTATAGGGGCCGCCACCATGGACAAGAAGTACAGCATCGGCCTGGACATCGGCA
CCAACTCTGTGGGCTGGGCCGTGATCACCGACGAGTACAAGGTGCCCAGCAAGAAATTCAAGGTGCTGGG
CAACACCGACCGGCACAGCATCAAGAAGAACCTGATCGGAGCCCTGCTGTTCGACAGCGGCGAAACAGCC
GAGGCCACCCGGCTGAAGAGAACCGCCAGAAGAAGATACACCAGACGGAAGAACCGGATCTGCTATCTGC
AAGAGATCTTCAGCAACGAGATGGCCAAGGTGGACGACAGCTTCTTCCACAGACTGGAAGAGTCCTTCCT
GGTGGAAGAGGATAAGAAGCACGAGCGGCACCCCATCTTCGGCAACATCGTGGACGAGGTGGCCTACCAC
GAGAAGTACCCCACCATCTACCACCTGAGAAAGAAACTGGTGGACAGCACCGACAAGGCCGACCTGCGGC
TGATCTATCTGGCCCTGGCCCACATGATCAAGTTCCGGGGCCACTTCCTGATCGAGGGCGACCTGAACCC
CGACAACAGCGACGTGGACAAGCTGTTCATCCAGCTGGTGCAGACCTACAACCAGCTGTTCGAGGAAAAC
CCCATCAACGCCAGCGGCGTGGACGCCAAGGCCATCCTGTCTGCCAGACTGAGCAAGAGCAGACGGCTGG
AAAATCTGATCGCCCAGCTGCCCGGCGAGAAGAAGAATGGCCTGTTCGGCAACCTGATTGCCCTGAGCCT
GGGCCTGACCCCCAACTTCAAGAGCAACTTCGACCTGGCCGAGGATGCCAAACTGCAGCTGAGCAAGGAC
ACCTACGACGACGACCTGGACAACCTGCTGGCCCAGATCGGCGACCAGTACGCCGACCTGTTTCTGGCCG
CCAAGAACCTGTCCGACGCCATCCTGCTGAGCGACATCCTGAGAGTGAACACCGAGATCACCAAGGCCCC
CCTGAGCGCCTCTATGATCAAGAGATACGACGAGCACCACCAGGACCTGACCCTGCTGAAAGCTCTCGTG
CGGCAGCAGCTGCCTGAGAAGTACAAAGAGATTTTCTTCGACCAGAGCAAGAACGGCTACGCCGGCTACA
TTGACGGCGGAGCCAGCCAGGAAGAGTTCTACAAGTTCATCAAGCCCATCCTGGAAAAGATGGACGGCAC
CGAGGAACTGCTCGTGAAGCTGAACAGAGAGGACCTGCTGCGGAAGCAGCGGACCTTCGACAACGGCAGC
ATCCCCCACCAGATCCACCTGGGAGAGCTGCACGCCATTCTGCGGCGGCAGGAAGATTTTTACCCATTCC
TGAAGGACAACCGGGAAAAGATCGAGAAGATCCTGACCTTCCGCATCCCCTACTACGTGGGCCCTCTGGC
CAGGGGAAACAGCAGATTCGCCTGGATGACCAGAAAGAGCGAGGAAACCATCACCCCCTGGAACTTCGAG
GAAGTGGTGGACAAGGGCGCTTCCGCCCAGAGCTTCATCGAGCGGATGACCAACTTCGATAAGAACCTGC
CCAACGAGAAGGTGCTGCCCAAGCACAGCCTGCTGTACGAGTACTTCACCGTGTATAACGAGCTGACCAA
AGTGAAATACGTGACCGAGGGAATGAGAAAGCCCGCCTTCCTGAGCGGCGAGCAGAAAAAGGCCATCGTG
GACCTGCTGTTCAAGACCAACCGGAAAGTGACCGTGAAGCAGCTGAAAGAGGACTACTTCAAGAAAATCG
AGTGCTTCGACTCCGTGGAAATCTCCGGCGTGGAAGATCGGTTCAACGCCTCCCTGGGCACATACCACGA
TCTGCTGAAAATTATCAAGGACAAGGACTTCCTGGACAATGAGGAAAACGAGGACATTCTGGAAGATATC
GTGCTGACCCTGACACTGTTTGAGGACAGAGAGATGATCGAGGAACGGCTGAAAACCTATGCCCACCTGT
TCGACGACAAAGTGATGAAGCAGCTGAAGCGGCGGAGATACACCGGCTGGGGCAGGCTGAGCCGGAAGCT
GATCAACGGCATCCGGGACAAGCAGTCCGGCAAGACAATCCTGGATTTCCTGAAGTCCGACGGCTTCGCC
AACAGAAACTTCATGCAGCTGATCCACGACGACAGCCTGACCTTTAAAGAGGACATCCAGAAAGCCCAGG
TGTCCGGCCAGGGCGATAGCCTGCACGAGCACATTGCCAATCTGGCCGGCAGCCCCGCCATTAAGAAGGG
CATCCTGCAGACAGTGAAGGTGGTGGACGAGCTCGTGAAAGTGATGGGCCGGCACAAGCCCGAGAACATC
GTGATCGAAATGGCCAGAGAGAACCAGACCACCCAGAAGGGACAGAAGAACAGCCGCGAGAGAATGAAGC
GGATCGAAGAGGGCATCAAAGAGCTGGGCAGCCAGATCCTGAAAGAACACCCCGTGGAAAACACCCAGCT
GCAGAACGAGAAGCTGTACCTGTACTACCTGCAGAATGGGCGGGATATGTACGTGGACCAGGAACTGGAC
ATCAACCGGCTGTCCGACTACGATGTGGACCATATCGTGCCTCAGAGCTTTCTGAAGGACGACTCCATCG
ACAACAAGGTGCTGACCAGAAGCGACAAGAACCGGGGCAAGAGCGACAACGTGCCCTCCGAAGAGGTCGT
GAAGAAGATGAAGAACTACTGGCGGCAGCTGCTGAACGCCAAGCTGATTACCCAGAGAAAGTTCGACAAT
CTGACCAAGGCCGAGAGAGGCGGCCTGAGCGAACTGGATAAGGCCGGCTTCATCAAGAGACAGCTGGTGG
AAACCCGGCAGATCACAAAGCACGTGGCACAGATCCTGGACTCCCGGATGAACACTAAGTACGACGAGAA
TGACAAGCTGATCCGGGAAGTGAAAGTGATCACCCTGAAGTCCAAGCTGGTGTCCGATTTCCGGAAGGAT
TTCCAGTTTTACAAAGTGCGCGAGATCAACAACTACCACCACGCCCACGACGCCTACCTGAACGCCGTCG
TGGGAACCGCCCTGATCAAAAAGTACCCTAAGCTGGAAAGCGAGTTCGTGTACGGCGACTACAAGGTGTA
CGACGTGCGGAAGATGATCGCCAAGAGCGAGCAGGAAATCGGCAAGGCTACCGCCAAGTACTTCTTCTAC
AGCAACATCATGAACTTTTTCAAGACCGAGATTACCCTGGCCAACGGCGAGATCCGGAAGCGGCCTCTGA
TCGAGACAAACGGCGAAACCGGGGAGATCGTGTGGGATAAGGGCCGGGATTTTGCCACCGTGCGGAAAGT
GCTGAGCATGCCCCAAGTGAATATCGTGAAAAAGACCGAGGTGCAGACAGGCGGCTTCAGCAAAGAGTCT
ATCCTGCCCAAGAGGAACAGCGATAAGCTGATCGCCAGAAAGAAGGACTGGGACCCTAAGAAGTACGGCG
GCTTCGACAGCCCCACCGTGGCCTATTCTGTGCTGGTGGTGGCCAAAGTGGAAAAGGGCAAGTCCAAGAA
ACTGAAGAGTGTGAAAGAGCTGCTGGGGATCACCATCATGGAAAGAAGCAGCTTCGAGAAGAATCCCATC
GACTTTCTGGAAGCCAAGGGCTACAAAGAAGTGAAAAAGGACCTGATCATCAAGCTGCCTAAGTACTCCC
TGTTCGAGCTGGAAAACGGCCGGAAGAGAATGCTGGCCTCTGCCGGCGAACTGCAGAAGGGAAACGAACT
GGCCCTGCCCTCCAAATATGTGAACTTCCTGTACCTGGCCAGCCACTATGAGAAGCTGAAGGGCTCCCCC
GAGGATAATGAGCAGAAACAGCTGTTTGTGGAACAGCACAAGCACTACCTGGACGAGATCATCGAGCAGA
TCAGCGAGTTCTCCAAGAGAGTGATCCTGGCCGACGCTAATCTGGACAAAGTGCTGTCCGCCTACAACAA
GCACCGGGATAAGCCCATCAGAGAGCAGGCCGAGAATATCATCCACCTGTTTACCCTGACCAATCTGGGA
GCCCCTGCCGCCTTCAAGTACTTTGACACCACCATCGACCGGAAGAGGTACACCAGCACCAAAGAGGTGC
TGGACGCCACCCTGATCCACCAGAGCATCACCGGCCTGTACGAGACACGGATCGACCTGTCTCAGCTGGG
AGGCGACGCCTATCCCTATGACGTGCCCGATTATGCCAGCCTGGGCAGCGGCTCCCCCAAGAAAAAACGC
AAGGTGGAAGATCCTAAGAAAAAGCGGAAAGTGGACTGAACGCGTAAATGATTGCAGATCCACTAGTTCT
AGAGCTCGCTGATCAGCCTCGACTGTGCCTTCTAGTTGCCAGCCATCTGTTGTTTGCCCCTCCCCCGTGC
CTTCCTTGACCCTGGAAGGTGCCACTCCCACTGTCCTTTCCTAATAAAATGAGGAAATTGCATCGCATTG
TCTGAGTAGGTGTCATTCTATTCTGGGGGGTGGGGTGGGGCAGGACAGCAAGGGGGAGGATTGGGAAGAG
AATAGCAGGCATGCTGGGGATGCGGTGGGCTCTATGGCTTCTGAGGCGGAAAGAACCAGCTGGGCTCGAG
GCTAGAGCGGCCGCGCTCCGGTGCCCGTCAGTGGGCAGAGCGCACATCGCCCACAGTCCCCGAGAAGTTG
GGGGGAGGGGTCGGCAATTGAACCGGTGCCTAGAGAAGGTGGCGCGGGGTAAACTGGGAAAGTGATGTCG
TGTACTGGCTCCGCCTTTTTCCCGAGGGTGGGGGAGAACCGTATATAAGTGCAGTAGTCGCCGTGAACGT
TCTTTTTCGCAACGGGTTTGCCGCCAGAACACAGGTAAGTGCCGTGTGTGGTTCCCGCGGGCCTGGCCTC
TTTACGGGTTATGGCCCTTGCGTGCCTTGAATTACTTCCACCTGGCTGCAGTACGTGATTCTTGATCCCG
AGCTTCGGGTTGGAAGTGGGTGGGAGAGTTCGAGGCCTTGCGCTTAAGGAGCCCCTTCGCCTCGTGCTTG
AGTTGAGGCCTGGCCTGGGCGCTGGGGCCGCCGCGTGCGAATCTGGTGGCACCTTCGCGCCTGTCTCGCT
GCTTTCGATAAGTCTCTAGCCATTTAAAATTTTTGATGACCTGCTGCGACGCTTTTTTTCTGGCAAGATA
GTCTTGTAAATGCGGGCCAAGATCTGCACACTGGTATTTCGGTTTTTGGGGCCGCGGGCGGCGACGGGGC
CCGTGCGTCCCAGCGCACATGTTCGGCGAGGCGGGGCCTGCGAGCGCGGCCACCGAGAATCGGACGGGGG
TAGTCTCAAGCTGGCCGGCCTGCTCTGGTGCCTGGCCTCGCGCCGCCGTGTATCGCCCCGCCCTGGGCGG
CAAGGCTGGCCCGGTCGGCACCAGTTGCGTGAGCGGAAAGATGGCCGCTTCCCGGCCCTGCTGCAGGGAG
CTCAAAATGGAGGACGCGGCGCTCGGGAGAGCGGGCGGGTGAGTCACCCACACAAAGGAAAAGGGCCTTT
CCGTCCTCAGCCGTCGCTTCATGTGACTCCACGGAGTACCGGGCGCCGTCCAGGCACCTCGATTAGTTCT
CGAGCTTTTGGAGTACGTCGTCTTTAGGTTGGGGGGAGGGGTTTTATGCGATGGAGTTTCCCCACACTGA
GTGGGTGGAGACTGAAGTTAGGCCAGCTTGGCACTTGATGTAATTCTCCTTGGAATTTGCCCTTTTTGAG
TTTGGATCTTGGTTCATTCTCAAGCCTCAGACAGTGGTTCAAAGTTTTTTTCTTCCATTTCAGGTGTCGT
GAGCCACCATGGTGTCTAAGGGCGAAGAGCTGATTAAGGAGAACATGCACATGAAGCTGTACATGGAGGG
CACCGTGAACAACCACCACTTCAAGTGCACATCCGAGGGCGAAGGCAAGCCCTACGAGGGCACCCAGACC
ATGAGAATCAAGGTGGTCGAGGGCGGCCCTCTCCCCTTCGCCTTCGACATCCTGGCTACCAGCTTCATGT
ACGGCAGCAGAACCTTCATCAACCACACCCAGGGCATCCCCGACTTCTTTAAGCAGTCCTTCCCTGAGGG
CTTCACATGGGAGAGAGTCACCACATACGAAGACGGGGGCGTGCTGACCGCTACCCAGGACACCAGCCTC
CAGGACGGCTGCCTCATCTACAACGTCAAGATCAGAGGGGTGAACTTCCCATCCAACGGCCCTGTGATGC
AGAAGAAAACACTCGGCTGGGAGGCCAACACCGAGATGCTGTACCCCGCTGACGGCGGCCTGGAAGGCAG
AAGCGACATGGCCCTGAAGCTCGTGGGCGGGGGCCACCTGATCTGCAACTTCAAGACCACATACAGATCC
AAGAAACCCGCTAAGAACCTCAAGATGCCCGGCGTCTACTATGTGGACCACAGACTGGAAAGAATCAAGG
AGGCCGACAAAGAGACCTACGTCGAGCAGCACGAGGTGGCTGTGGCCAGATACTGCGACCTCCCTAGCAA
ACTGGGGCACAAACTTAATTGAGCGATCGCACGCGTAAATGATTGCAGATCCACTAGTTCTAGAGCTCGC
TGATCAGCCTCGACTGTGCCTTCTAGTTGCCAGCCATCTGTTGTTTGCCCCTCCCCCGTGCCTTCCTTGA
CCCTGGAAGGTGCCACTCCCACTGTCCTTTCCTAATAAAATGAGGAAATTGCATCGCATTGTCTGAGTAG
GTGTCATTCTATTCTGGGGGGTGGGGTGGGGCAGGACAGCAAGGGGGAGGATTGGGAAGACAATAGCAGG
CATGCTGGGGATGCGGTGGGCTCTATGGCTTCTGAGGCGGAAAGAACCAGCTGGGGGCGGCCGCCACTGG
CCGTCGTTTTACAACGTCGTGACTGGGAAAACCCTGGCGTTACCCAACTTAATCGCCTTGCAGCACATCC
CCCTTTCGCCAGCTGGCGTAATAGCGAAGAGGCCCGCACCGATCGCCCTTCCCAACAGTTGCGCAGCCTG
AATGGCGAATGGAAATTGTAAGCGTTAATATTTTGTTAAAATTCGCGTTAAATTTTTGTTAAATCAGCTC
ATTTTTTAACCAATAGGCCGAAATCGGCAAAATCCCTTATAAATCAAAAGAATAGACCGAGATAGGGT
[37 nt withheld, positions 9239-9275]
AAAGAACGTGGACTCCAACGTCAAAGG
[49 nt withheld, positions 9303-9351]
T
[91 nt withheld, positions 9353-9443]
G
[124 nt withheld, positions 9445-9568]
CAGGTGGCACTTTTCGGGGAAATGTGCGCGGAACCCCTATTTGTTTATTTTTCTAAATACATTCAAATAT
GTATCCGCTCATGAGACAATAACCCTGATAAATGCTTCAATAATATTGAAAAAGGAAGAGTATGAGTATT
CAACATTTCCGTGTCGCCCTTATTCCCTTTTTTGCGGCATTTTGCCTTCCTGTTTTTGCTCACCCAGAAA
CGCTGGTGAAAGTAAAAGATGCTGAAGATCAGTTGGGTGCACGAGTGGGTTACATCGAACTGGATCTCAA
CAGCGGTAAGATCCTTGAGAGTTTTCGCCCCGAAGAACGTTTTCCAATGATGAGCACTTTTAAAGTTCTG
CTATGTGGCGCGGTATTATCCCGTATTGACGCCGGGCAAGAGCAACTCGGTCGCCGCATACACTATTCTC
AGAATGACTTGGTTGAGTACTCACCAGTCACAGAAAAGCATCTTACGGATGGCATGACAGTAAGAGAATT
ATGCAGTGCTGCCATAACCATGAGTGATAACACTGCGGCCAACTTACTTCTGACAACGATCGGAGGACCG
AAGGAGCTAACCGCTTTTTTGCACAACATGGGGGATCATGTAACTCGCCTTGATCGTTGGGAACCGGAGC
TGAATGAAGCCATACCAAACGACGAGCGTGACACCACGATGCCTGTAGCAATGGCAACAACGTTGCGCAA
ACTATTAACTGGCGAACTACTTACTCTAGCTTCCCGGCAACAATTAATAGACTGGATGGAGGCGGATAAA
GTTGCAGGACCACTTCTGCGCTCGGCCCTTCCGGCTGGCTGGTTTATTGCTGATAAATCTGGAGCCGGTG
AGCGTGGGTCTCGCGGTATCATTGCAGCACTGGGGCCAGATGGTAAGCCCTCCCGTATCGTAGTTATCTA
CACGACGGGGAGTCAGGCAACTATGGATGAACGAAATAGACAGATCGCTGAGATAGGTGCCTCACTGATT
AAGCATTGGTAACTGTCAGACCAAGTTTACTCATATATACTTTAGATTGATTTAAAACTTCATTTTTAAT
TTAAAAGGATCTAGGTGAAGATCCTTTTTGATAATCTCATGACCAAAATCCCTTAACGTGAGTTTTCGTT
CCACTGAGCGTCAGACCCCGTAGAAAAGATCAAAGGATCTTCTTGAGATCCTTTTTTTCTGCGCGTAATC
TGCTGCTTGCAAACAAAAAAACCACCGCTACCAGCGGTGGTTTGTTTGCCGGATCAAGAGCTACCAACTC
TTTTTCCGAAGGTAACTGGCTTCAGCAGAGCGCAGATACCAAATACTGTTCTTCTAGTGTAGCCGTAGTT
AGGCCACCACTTCAAGAACTCTGTAGCACCGCCTACATACCTCGCTCTGCTAATCCTGTTACCAGTGGCT
GCTGCCAGTGGCGATAAGTCGTGTCTTACCGGGTTGGACTCAAGACGATAGTTACCGGATAAGGCGCAGC
GGTCGGGCTGAACGGGGGGTTCGTGCACACAGCCCAGCTTGGAGCGAACGACCTACACCGAACTGAGATA
CCTACAGCGTGAGCTATGAGAAAGCGCCACGCTTCCCGAAGGGAGAAAGGCGGACAGGTATCCGGTAAGC
GGCAGGGTCGGAACAGGAGAGCGCACGAGGGAGCTTCCAGGGGGAAACGCCTGGTATCTTTATAGTCCTG
TCGGGTTTCGCCACCTCTGACTTGAGCGTCGATTTTTGTGATGCTCGTCAGGGGGGCGGAGCCTATGGAA
AAACGCCAGCAACGCGGCCTTTTTACGGTTCCTGGCCTTTTGCTGGCCTTTTGCTCACATGTTCTTTCCT
GCGTTATCCCCTGATTCTGTGGATAACCGTATTACCGCCTTTGAGTGAGCTGATACCGCTCGCCGCAGCC
GAACGACCGAGCGCAGCGAGTCAGTGAGCGAGGAAGCGGAAGAGCGCCCAATACGCAAACCGCCTCTCCC
CGCGCGTTGGCCGATTCATTAATGCAGCTGGCACGACAGGTTTCCCGACTGGAAAGCGGGCAGTGAGCGC
AACGCAATTAATGTGAGTTAGCTCACTCATTAGGCACCCCAGGCTTTACACTTTATGCTTCCGGCTCGTA
TGTTGTGTGGAATTGTGAGCGGATAACAATTTCACACAG
