>Addgene plasmid #86987 | pU6-(BbsI)sgRNA_CAG-Cas9-bpA_EF1-TagRFP | addgene partial sequence | sequence record 175039 | Addgene Partial NGS Result
TAATACGACTCACTATAGGGGCCGCCACCATGGACAAGAAGTACAGCATCGGCCTGGACATCGGCACCAA
CTCTGTGGGCTGGGCCGTGATCACCGACGAGTACAAGGTGCCCAGCAAGAAATTCAAGGTGCTGGGCAAC
ACCGACCGGCACAGCATCAAGAAGAACCTGATCGGAGCCCTGCTGTTCGACAGCGGCGAAACAGCCGAGG
CCACCCGGCTGAAGAGAACCGCCAGAAGAAGATACACCAGACGGAAGAACCGGATCTGCTATCTGCAAGA
GATCTTCAGCAACGAGATGGCCAAGGTGGACGACAGCTTCTTCCACAGACTGGAAGAGTCCTTCCTGGTG
GAAGAGGATAAGAAGCACGAGCGGCACCCCATCTTCGGCAACATCGTGGACGAGGTGGCCTACCACGAGA
AGTACCCCACCATCTACCACCTGAGAAAGAAACTGGTGGACAGCACCGACAAGGCCGACCTGCGGCTGAT
CTATCTGGCCCTGGCCCACATGATCAAGTTCCGGGGCCACTTCCTGATCGAGGGCGACCTGAACCCCGAC
AACAGCGACGTGGACAAGCTGTTCATCCAGCTGGTGCAGACCTACAACCAGCTGTTCGAGGAAAACCCCA
TCAACGCCAGCGGCGTGGACGCCAAGGCCATCCTGTCTGCCAGACTGAGCAAGAGCAGACGGCTGGAAAA
TCTGATCGCCCAGCTGCCCGGCGAGAAGAAGAATGGCCTGTTCGGCAACCTGATTGCCCTGAGCCTGGGC
CTGACCCCCAACTTCAAGAGCAACTTCGACCTGGCCGAGGATGCCAAACTGCAGCTGAGCAAGGACACCT
ACGACGACGACCTGGACAACCTGCTGGCCCAGATCGGCGACCAGTACGCCGACCTGTTTCTGGCCGCCAA
GAACCTGTCCGACGCCATCCTGCTGAGCGACATCCTGAGAGTGAACACCGAGATCACCAAGGCCCCCCTG
AGCGCCTCTATGATCAAGAGATACGACGAGCACCACCAGGACCTGACCCTGCTGAAAGCTCTCGTGCGGC
AGCAGCTGCCTGAGAAGTACAAAGAGATTTTCTTCGACCAGAGCAAGAACGGCTACGCCGGCTACATTGA
CGGCGGAGCCAGCCAGGAAGAGTTCTACAAGTTCATCAAGCCCATCCTGGAAAAGATGGACGGCACCGAG
GAACTGCTCGTGAAGCTGAACAGAGAGGACCTGCTGCGGAAGCAGCGGACCTTCGACAACGGCAGCATCC
CCCACCAGATCCACCTGGGAGAGCTGCACGCCATTCTGCGGCGGCAGGAAGATTTTTACCCATTCCTGAA
GGACAACCGGGAAAAGATCGAGAAGATCCTGACCTTCCGCATCCCCTACTACGTGGGCCCTCTGGCCAGG
GGAAACAGCAGATTCGCCTGGATGACCAGAAAGAGCGAGGAAACCATCACCCCCTGGAACTTCGAGGAAG
TGGTGGACAAGGGCGCTTCCGCCCAGAGCTTCATCGAGCGGATGACCAACTTCGATAAGAACCTGCCCAA
CGAGAAGGTGCTGCCCAAGCACAGCCTGCTGTACGAGTACTTCACCGTGTATAACGAGCTGACCAAAGTG
AAATACGTGACCGAGGGAATGAGAAAGCCCGCCTTCCTGAGCGGCGAGCAGAAAAAGGCCATCGTGGACC
TGCTGTTCAAGACCAACCGGAAAGTGACCGTGAAGCAGCTGAAAGAGGACTACTTCAAGAAAATCGAGTG
CTTCGACTCCGTGGAAATCTCCGGCGTGGAAGATCGGTTCAACGCCTCCCTGGGCACATACCACGATCTG
CTGAAAATTATCAAGGACAAGGACTTCCTGGACAATGAGGAAAACGAGGACATTCTGGAAGATATCGTGC
TGACCCTGACACTGTTTGAGGACAGAGAGATGATCGAGGAACGGCTGAAAACCTATGCCCACCTGTTCGA
CGACAAAGTGATGAAGCAGCTGAAGCGGCGGAGATACACCGGCTGGGGCAGGCTGAGCCGGAAGCTGATC
AACGGCATCCGGGACAAGCAGTCCGGCAAGACAATCCTGGATTTCCTGAAGTCCGACGGCTTCGCCAACA
GAAACTTCATGCAGCTGATCCACGACGACAGCCTGACCTTTAAAGAGGACATCCAGAAAGCCCAGGTGTC
CGGCCAGGGCGATAGCCTGCACGAGCACATTGCCAATCTGGCCGGCAGCCCCGCCATTAAGAAGGGCATC
CTGCAGACAGTGAAGGTGGTGGACGAGCTCGTGAAAGTGATGGGCCGGCACAAGCCCGAGAACATCGTGA
TCGAAATGGCCAGAGAGAACCAGACCACCCAGAAGGGACAGAAGAACAGCCGCGAGAGAATGAAGCGGAT
CGAAGAGGGCATCAAAGAGCTGGGCAGCCAGATCCTGAAAGAACACCCCGTGGAAAACACCCAGCTGCAG
AACGAGAAGCTGTACCTGTACTACCTGCAGAATGGGCGGGATATGTACGTGGACCAGGAACTGGACATCA
ACCGGCTGTCCGACTACGATGTGGACCATATCGTGCCTCAGAGCTTTCTGAAGGACGACTCCATCGACAA
CAAGGTGCTGACCAGAAGCGACAAGAACCGGGGCAAGAGCGACAACGTGCCCTCCGAAGAGGTCGTGAAG
AAGATGAAGAACTACTGGCGGCAGCTGCTGAACGCCAAGCTGATTACCCAGAGAAAGTTCGACAATCTGA
CCAAGGCCGAGAGAGGCGGCCTGAGCGAACTGGATAAGGCCGGCTTCATCAAGAGACAGCTGGTGGAAAC
CCGGCAGATCACAAAGCACGTGGCACAGATCCTGGACTCCCGGATGAACACTAAGTACGACGAGAATGAC
AAGCTGATCCGGGAAGTGAAAGTGATCACCCTGAAGTCCAAGCTGGTGTCCGATTTCCGGAAGGATTTCC
AGTTTTACAAAGTGCGCGAGATCAACAACTACCACCACGCCCACGACGCCTACCTGAACGCCGTCGTGGG
AACCGCCCTGATCAAAAAGTACCCTAAGCTGGAAAGCGAGTTCGTGTACGGCGACTACAAGGTGTACGAC
GTGCGGAAGATGATCGCCAAGAGCGAGCAGGAAATCGGCAAGGCTACCGCCAAGTACTTCTTCTACAGCA
ACATCATGAACTTTTTCAAGACCGAGATTACCCTGGCCAACGGCGAGATCCGGAAGCGGCCTCTGATCGA
GACAAACGGCGAAACCGGGGAGATCGTGTGGGATAAGGGCCGGGATTTTGCCACCGTGCGGAAAGTGCTG
AGCATGCCCCAAGTGAATATCGTGAAAAAGACCGAGGTGCAGACAGGCGGCTTCAGCAAAGAGTCTATCC
TGCCCAAGAGGAACAGCGATAAGCTGATCGCCAGAAAGAAGGACTGGGACCCTAAGAAGTACGGCGGCTT
CGACAGCCCCACCGTGGCCTATTCTGTGCTGGTGGTGGCCAAAGTGGAAAAGGGCAAGTCCAAGAAACTG
AAGAGTGTGAAAGAGCTGCTGGGGATCACCATCATGGAAAGAAGCAGCTTCGAGAAGAATCCCATCGACT
TTCTGGAAGCCAAGGGCTACAAAGAAGTGAAAAAGGACCTGATCATCAAGCTGCCTAAGTACTCCCTGTT
CGAGCTGGAAAACGGCCGGAAGAGAATGCTGGCCTCTGCCGGCGAACTGCAGAAGGGAAACGAACTGGCC
CTGCCCTCCAAATATGTGAACTTCCTGTACCTGGCCAGCCACTATGAGAAGCTGAAGGGCTCCCCCGAGG
ATAATGAGCAGAAACAGCTGTTTGTGGAACAGCACAAGCACTACCTGGACGAGATCATCGAGCAGATCAG
CGAGTTCTCCAAGAGAGTGATCCTGGCCGACGCTAATCTGGACAAAGTGCTGTCCGCCTACAACAAGCAC
CGGGATAAGCCCATCAGAGAGCAGGCCGAGAATATCATCCACCTGTTTACCCTGACCAATCTGGGAGCCC
CTGCCGCCTTCAAGTACTTTGACACCACCATCGACCGGAAGAGGTACACCAGCACCAAAGAGGTGCTGGA
CGCCACCCTGATCCACCAGAGCATCACCGGCCTGTACGAGACACGGATCGACCTGTCTCAGCTGGGAGGC
GACGCCTATCCCTATGACGTGCCCGATTATGCCAGCCTGGGCAGCGGCTCCCCCAAGAAAAAACGCAAGG
TGGAAGATCCTAAGAAAAAGCGGAAAGTGGACTGAACGCGTAAATGATTGCAGATCCACTAGTTCTAGAG
CTCGCTGATCAGCCTCGACTGTGCCTTCTAGTTGCCAGCCATCTGTTGTTTGCCCCTCCCCCGTGCCTTC
CTTGACCCTGGAAGGTGCCACTCCCACTGTCCTTTCCTAATAAAATGAGGAAATTGCATCGCATTGTCTG
AGTAGGTGTCATTCTATTCTGGGGGGTGGGGTGGGGCAGGACAGCAAGGGGGAGGATTGGGAAGAGAATA
GCAGGCATGCTGGGGATGCGGTGGGCTCTATGGCTTCTGAGGCGGAAAGAACCAGCTGGGCTCGAGGCTA
GAGCGGCCGCGCTCCGGTGCCCGTCAGTGGGCAGAGCGCACATCGCCCACAGTCCCCGAGAAGTTGGGGG
GAGGGGTCGGCAATTGAACCGGTGCCTAGAGAAGGTGGCGCGGGGTAAACTGGGAAAGTGATGTCGTGTA
CTGGCTCCGCCTTTTTCCCGAGGGTGGGGGAGAACCGTATATAAGTGCAGTAGTCGCCGTGAACGTTCTT
TTTCGCAACGGGTTTGCCGCCAGAACACAGGTAAGTGCCGTGTGTGGTTCCCGCGGGCCTGGCCTCTTTA
CGGGTTATGGCCCTTGCGTGCCTTGAATTACTTCCACCTGGCTGCAGTACGTGATTCTTGATCCCGAGCT
TCGGGTTGGAAGTGGGTGGGAGAGTTCGAGGCCTTGCGCTTAAGGAGCCCCTTCGCCTCGTGCTTGAGTT
GAGGCCTGGCCTGGGCGCTGGGGCCGCCGCGTGCGAATCTGGTGGCACCTTCGCGCCTGTCTCGCTGCTT
TCGATAAGTCTCTAGCCATTTAAAATTTTTGATGACCTGCTGCGACGCTTTTTTTCTGGCAAGATAGTCT
TGTAAATGCGGGCCAAGATCTGCACACTGGTATTTCGGTTTTTGGGGCCGCGGGCGGCGACGGGGCCCGT
GCGTCCCAGCGCACATGTTCGGCGAGGCGGGGCCTGCGAGCGCGGCCACCGAGAATCGGACGGGGGTAGT
CTCAAGCTGGCCGGCCTGCTCTGGTGCCTGGCCTCGCGCCGCCGTGTATCGCCCCGCCCTGGGCGGCAAG
GCTGGCCCGGTCGGCACCAGTTGCGTGAGCGGAAAGATGGCCGCTTCCCGGCCCTGCTGCAGGGAGCTCA
AAATGGAGGACGCGGCGCTCGGGAGAGCGGGCGGGTGAGTCACCCACACAAAGGAAAAGGGCCTTTCCGT
CCTCAGCCGTCGCTTCATGTGACTCCACGGAGTACCGGGCGCCGTCCAGGCACCTCGATTAGTTCTCGAG
CTTTTGGAGTACGTCGTCTTTAGGTTGGGGGGAGGGGTTTTATGCGATGGAGTTTCCCCACACTGAGTGG
GTGGAGACTGAAGTTAGGCCAGCTTGGCACTTGATGTAATTCTCCTTGGAATTTGCCCTTTTTGAGTTTG
GATCTTGGTTCATTCTCAAGCCTCAGACAGTGGTTCAAAGTTTTTTTCTTCCATTTCAGGTGTCGTGAGC
CACCATGGTGTCTAAGGGCGAAGAGCTGATTAAGGAGAACATGCACATGAAGCTGTACATGGAGGGCACC
GTGAACAACCACCACTTCAAGTGCACATCCGAGGGCGAAGGCAAGCCCTACGAGGGCACCCAGACCATGA
GAATCAAGGTGGTCGAGGGCGGCCCTCTCCCCTTCGCCTTCGACATCCTGGCTACCAGCTTCATGTACGG
CAGCAGAACCTTCATCAACCACACCCAGGGCATCCCCGACTTCTTTAAGCAGTCCTTCCCTGAGGGCTTC
ACATGGGAGAGAGTCACCACATACGAAGACGGGGGCGTGCTGACCGCTACCCAGGACACCAGCCTCCAGG
ACGGCTGCCTCATCTACAACGTCAAGATCAGAGGGGTGAACTTCCCATCCAACGGCCCTGTGATGCAGAA
GAAAACACTCGGCTGGGAGGCCAACACCGAGATGCTGTACCCCGCTGACGGCGGCCTGGAAGGCAGAAGC
GACATGGCCCTGAAGCTCGTGGGCGGGGGCCACCTGATCTGCAACTTCAAGACCACATACAGATCCAAGA
AACCCGCTAAGAACCTCAAGATGCCCGGCGTCTACTATGTGGACCACAGACTGGAAAGAATCAAGGAGGC
CGACAAAGAGACCTACGTCGAGCAGCACGAGGTGGCTGTGGCCAGATACTGCGACCTCCCTAGCAAACTG
GGGCACAAACTTAATTGAGCGATCGCACGCGTAAATGATTGCAGATCCACTAGTTCTAGAGCTCGCTGAT
CAGCCTCGACTGTGCCTTCTAGTTGCCAGCCATCTGTTGTTTGCCCCTCCCCCGTGCCTTCCTTGACCCT
GGAAGGTGCCACTCCCACTGTCCTTTCCTAATAAAATGAGGAAATTGCATCGCATTGTCTGAGTAGGTGT
CATTCTATTCTGGGGGGTGGGGTGGGGCAGGACAGCAAGGGGGAGGATTGGGAAGACAATAGCAGGCATG
CTGGGGATGCGGTGGGCTCTATGGCTTCTGAGGCGGAAAGAACCAGCTGGGGGCGGCCGCCACTGGCCGT
CGTTTTACAACGTCGTGACTGGGAAAACCCTGGCGTTACCCAACTTAATCGCCTTGCAGCACATCCCCCT
TTCGCCAGCTGGCGTAATAGCGAAGAGGCCCGCACCGATCGCCCTTCCCAACAGTTGCGCAGCCTGAATG
GCGAATGGAAATTGTAAGCGTTAATATTTTGTTAAAATTCGCGTTAAATTTTTGTTAAATCAGCTCATTT
TTTAACCAATAGGCCGAAATCGGCAAAATCCCTTATAAATCAAAAGAATAGACCGAGATAGGGT
[37 nt withheld, positions 7065-7101]
AAAGAACGTGGACTCCAACGTCAAAGG
[49 nt withheld, positions 7129-7177]
T
[91 nt withheld, positions 7179-7269]
G
[124 nt withheld, positions 7271-7394]
CAGGTGGCACTTTTCGGGGAAATGTGCGCGGAACCCCTATTTGTTTATTTTTCTAAATACATTCAAATAT
GTATCCGCTCATGAGACAATAACCCTGATAAATGCTTCAATAATATTGAAAAAGGAAGAGTATGAGTATT
CAACATTTCCGTGTCGCCCTTATTCCCTTTTTTGCGGCATTTTGCCTTCCTGTTTTTGCTCACCCAGAAA
CGCTGGTGAAAGTAAAAGATGCTGAAGATCAGTTGGGTGCACGAGTGGGTTACATCGAACTGGATCTCAA
CAGCGGTAAGATCCTTGAGAGTTTTCGCCCCGAAGAACGTTTTCCAATGATGAGCACTTTTAAAGTTCTG
CTATGTGGCGCGGTATTATCCCGTATTGACGCCGGGCAAGAGCAACTCGGTCGCCGCATACACTATTCTC
AGAATGACTTGGTTGAGTACTCACCAGTCACAGAAAAGCATCTTACGGATGGCATGACAGTAAGAGAATT
ATGCAGTGCTGCCATAACCATGAGTGATAACACTGCGGCCAACTTACTTCTGACAACGATCGGAGGACCG
AAGGAGCTAACCGCTTTTTTGCACAACATGGGGGATCATGTAACTCGCCTTGATCGTTGGGAACCGGAGC
TGAATGAAGCCATACCAAACGACGAGCGTGACACCACGATGCCTGTAGCAATGGCAACAACGTTGCGCAA
ACTATTAACTGGCGAACTACTTACTCTAGCTTCCCGGCAACAATTAATAGACTGGATGGAGGCGGATAAA
GTTGCAGGACCACTTCTGCGCTCGGCCCTTCCGGCTGGCTGGTTTATTGCTGATAAATCTGGAGCCGGTG
AGCGTGGGTCTCGCGGTATCATTGCAGCACTGGGGCCAGATGGTAAGCCCTCCCGTATCGTAGTTATCTA
CACGACGGGGAGTCAGGCAACTATGGATGAACGAAATAGACAGATCGCTGAGATAGGTGCCTCACTGATT
AAGCATTGGTAACTGTCAGACCAAGTTTACTCATATATACTTTAGATTGATTTAAAACTTCATTTTTAAT
TTAAAAGGATCTAGGTGAAGATCCTTTTTGATAATCTCATGACCAAAATCCCTTAACGTGAGTTTTCGTT
CCACTGAGCGTCAGACCCCGTAGAAAAGATCAAAGGATCTTCTTGAGATCCTTTTTTTCTGCGCGTAATC
TGCTGCTTGCAAACAAAAAAACCACCGCTACCAGCGGTGGTTTGTTTGCCGGATCAAGAGCTACCAACTC
TTTTTCCGAAGGTAACTGGCTTCAGCAGAGCGCAGATACCAAATACTGTTCTTCTAGTGTAGCCGTAGTT
AGGCCACCACTTCAAGAACTCTGTAGCACCGCCTACATACCTCGCTCTGCTAATCCTGTTACCAGTGGCT
GCTGCCAGTGGCGATAAGTCGTGTCTTACCGGGTTGGACTCAAGACGATAGTTACCGGATAAGGCGCAGC
GGTCGGGCTGAACGGGGGGTTCGTGCACACAGCCCAGCTTGGAGCGAACGACCTACACCGAACTGAGATA
CCTACAGCGTGAGCTATGAGAAAGCGCCACGCTTCCCGAAGGGAGAAAGGCGGACAGGTATCCGGTAAGC
GGCAGGGTCGGAACAGGAGAGCGCACGAGGGAGCTTCCAGGGGGAAACGCCTGGTATCTTTATAGTCCTG
TCGGGTTTCGCCACCTCTGACTTGAGCGTCGATTTTTGTGATGCTCGTCAGGGGGGCGGAGCCTATGGAA
AAACGCCAGCAACGCGGCCTTTTTACGGTTCCTGGCCTTTTGCTGGCCTTTTGCTCACATGTTCTTTCCT
GCGTTATCCCCTGATTCTGTGGATAACCGTATTACCGCCTTTGAGTGAGCTGATACCGCTCGCCGCAGCC
GAACGACCGAGCGCAGCGAGTCAGTGAGCGAGGAAGCGGAAGAGCGCCCAATACGCAAACCGCCTCTCCC
CGCGCGTTGGCCGATTCATTAATGCAGCTGGCACGACAGGTTTCCCGACTGGAAAGCGGGCAGTGAGCGC
AACGCAATTAATGTGAGTTAGCTCACTCATTAGGCACCCCAGGCTTTACACTTTATGCTTCCGGCTCGTA
TGTTGTGTGGAATTGTGAGCGGATAACAATTTCACACAGGAAACAGCTATGACCATGAGGATAGGGCGAA
TTGGGGCCGCTCTAGAACTAGTGGCCCCGCGGGCCTTGGCGCGCCCCCCCTTCACCGAGGGCCTATTTCC
CATGATTCCTTCATATTTGCATATACGATACAAGGCTGTTAGAGAGATAATTGGAATTAATTTGACTGTA
AACACAAAGATATTAGTACAAAATACGTGACGTAGAAAGTAATAATTTCTTGGGTAGTTTGCAGTTTTAA
AATTATGTTTTAAAATGGACTATCATATGCTTACCGTAACTTGAAAGTATTTCGATTTCTTGGCTTTATA
TATCTTGTGGAAAGGACGAAACACCGGGTCTTCGAGAAGACCTGTTTTAGAGCTAGAAATAGCAAGTTAA
AATAAGGCTAGTCCGTTATCAACTTGAAAAAGTGGCACCGAGTCGGTGCTTTTTTTGATCCAAGGGTGGG
GCGCGCCGGATTCGACATTGATTATTGACTAGTTATTAATAGTAATCAATTACGGGGTCATTAGTTCATA
GCCCATATATGGAGTTCCGCGTTACATAACTTACGGTAAATGGCCCGCCTGGCTGACCGCCCAACGACCC
CCGCCCATTGACGTCAATAATGACGTATGTTCCCATAGTAACGCCAATAGGGACTTTCCATTGACGTCAA
TGGGTGGAGTATTTACGGTAAACTGCCCACTTGGCAGTACATCAAGTGTATCATATGCCAAGTACGCCCC
CTATTGACGTCAATGACGGTAAATGGCCCGCCTGGCATTATGCCCAGTACATGACCTTATGGGACTTTCC
TACTTGGCAGTACATCTACGTATTAGTCATCGCTATTACCAT
